>Addgene plasmid #8622 | pRS415-SOH1 | addgene full sequence | sequence record 271631 | Addgene NGS Result
CGATATGCGGTGTGAAATACCGCACAGATGCGTAAGGAGAAAATACCGCATCAGGAAATTGTAAGCGTTA
ATATTTTGTTAAAATTCGCGTTAAATTTTTGTTAAATCAGCTCATTTTTTAACCAATAGGCCGAAATCGG
CAAAATCCCTTATAAATCAAAAGAATAGACCGAGATAGGGT
[37 nt withheld, positions 182-218]
AAAGAACGTGGACTCCAACGTCAAAGG
[49 nt withheld, positions 246-294]
T
[91 nt withheld, positions 296-386]
G
[124 nt withheld, positions 388-511]
CCATTCGCCATTCAGGCTGCGCAACTGTTGGGAAGGGCGATCGGTGCGGGCCTCTTCGCTATTACGCCAG
CTGGCGAAAGGGGGATGTGCTGCAAGGCGATTAAGTTGGGTAACGCCAGGGTTTTCCCAGTCACGACGTT
GTAAAACGACGGCCAGTGAGCGCGCGTAATACGACTCACTATAGGGCGAATTGGGTACCGGGCCCCCCCT
CGAGATCTCTAATGTCTTGCGAGATAATATGCAAGGAAAACAAAGGAAAGAAAATACAAAGTAATGCGGC
TTGCATATATATATACATATATATATGTATATATGTGATATATATATGTGTGTGTGTGTATATATATTCA
TGAGTGTATAAAATAGATATATGAATGCGTGCGAATGTAGTTATAATTAGGTGTGTTCAGTTGGCCCATC
TTTCTACCATTTCATTCATCCATTGCGGGCCTTGTAATTGAATGATCTTGGGCAGCTCGTCTAGCCCTTC
CAGCAGGCCATCTTCATTAACGATCGCCGACTCCATGAACCCGTTCAACAGCTTTAAAATGAAGAGACAG
TTTGGATACACAATGCATTGCGAATAAGGGGGGTTGCACCAGTACTCCAGGTATTTCAAGTAGTTTTTGA
AGTTAGGAGACTTCCAGATCTGCTGTTGAGTGAGTAAGTACGTTACGTATTGGATGTTTGCCAGTGACTG
GATAAATTCGAGCTCCACTTCGAACCTCGTGGGGAGAGGATTTTGATCCGAGGAAGGTGTCGCTGGTGCG
TTTCCATTAGTGCTTGACATCCTGGGTGGAGCTTGGGGGAACTTTGCCGTCTTATGAGTGCTATAAGTTT
TGGCTTACTTTGCCTCATTTTTCCTGCATTTCTTTTTCTTTTTCATCCTTTAAGAACACGTTAGCGGGAA
AACCGTGAAATAAAATACAAAACGAACTGTTCGAAAAAAGCCAAAGGGGAAACGCCTAAAACTCCACTGA
AACCAGCTATAAAGCACGGCATATTACAACAATGTCTAGCAAATGGTTTAATGCTATACACCTACTGGTG
TGCCCGTTGACGGTACTGGTAGGATATCTCATGAACGCGTATGGCTACGGTGCGGCGCTGCAAGCAACCC
TGAATAAGGATGGTCTGGTAAATGCTATGTTGGTAAAGAAAGGGTGGTTTTGGACTTCCTTGGTCGGATG
GTGGTGTATTATACGCTACCGTGCGGTGCCGGGGGCAACCGGCAGAGACCGAAGACACATTGTCCAGTCA
TTCAAAAGGTATGCCATACTGACAGTGTGGTCTAGAGCGGCCGCCACCGCGGTGGAGCTCCAGCTTTTGT
TCCCTTTAGTGAGGGTTAATTGCGCGCTTGGCGTAATCATGGTCATAGCTGTTTCCTGTGTGAAATTGTT
ATCCGCTCACAATTCCACACAACATACGAGCCGGAAGCATAAAGTGTAAAGCCTGGGGTGCCTAATGAGT
GAGCTAACTCACATTAATTGCGTTGCGCTCACTGCCCGCTTTCCAGTCGGGAAACCTGTCGTGCCAGCTG
CATTAATGAATCGGCCAACGCGCGGGGAGAGGCGGTTTGCGTATTGGGCGCTCTTCCGCTTCCTCGCTCA
CTGACTCGCTGCGCTCGGTCGTTCGGCTGCGGCGAGCGGTATCAGCTCACTCAAAGGCGGTAATACGGTT
ATCCACAGAATCAGGGGATAACGCAGGAAAGAACATGTGAGCAAAAGGCCAGCAAAAGGCCAGGAACCGT
AAAAAGGCCGCGTTGCTGGCGTTTTTCCATAGGCTCCGCCCCCCTGACGAGCATCACAAAAATCGACGCT
CAAGTCAGAGGTGGCGAAACCCGACAGGACTATAAAGATACCAGGCGTTTCCCCCTGGAAGCTCCCTCGT
GCGCTCTCCTGTTCCGACCCTGCCGCTTACCGGATACCTGTCCGCCTTTCTCCCTTCGGGAAGCGTGGCG
CTTTCTCATAGCTCACGCTGTAGGTATCTCAGTTCGGTGTAGGTCGTTCGCTCCAAGCTGGGCTGTGTGC
ACGAACCCCCCGTTCAGCCCGACCGCTGCGCCTTATCCGGTAACTATCGTCTTGAGTCCAACCCGGTAAG
ACACGACTTATCGCCACTGGCAGCAGCCACTGGTAACAGGATTAGCAGAGCGAGGTATGTAGGCGGTGCT
ACAGAGTTCTTGAAGTGGTGGCCTAACTACGGCTACACTAGAAGAACAGTATTTGGTATCTGCGCTCTGC
TGAAGCCAGTTACCTTCGGAAAAAGAGTTGGTAGCTCTTGATCCGGCAAACAAACCACCGCTGGTAGCGG
TGGTTTTTTTGTTTGCAAGCAGCAGATTACGCGCAGAAAAAAAGGATCTCAAGAAGATCCTTTGATCTTT
TCTACGGGGTCTGACGCTCAGTGGAACGAAAACTCACGTTAAGGGATTTTGGTCATGAGATTATCAAAAA
GGATCTTCACCTAGATCCTTTTAAATTAAAAATGAAGTTTTAAATCAATCTAAAGTATATATGAGTAAAC
TTGGTCTGACAGTTACCAATGCTTAATCAGTGAGGCACCTATCTCAGCGATCTGTCTATTTCGTTCATCC
ATAGTTGCCTGACTCCCCGTCGTGTAGATAACTACGATACGGGAGGGCTTACCATCTGGCCCCAGTGCTG
CAATGATACCGCGAGACCCACGCTCACCGGCTCCAGATTTATCAGCAATAAACCAGCCAGCCGGAAGGGC
CGAGCGCAGAAGTGGTCCTGCAACTTTATCCGCCTCCATCCAGTCTATTAATTGTTGCCGGGAAGCTAGA
GTAAGTAGTTCGCCAGTTAATAGTTTGCGCAACGTTGTTGCCATTGCTACAGGCATCGTGGTGTCACGCT
CGTCGTTTGGTATGGCTTCATTCAGCTCCGGTTCCCAACGATCAAGGCGAGTTACATGATCCCCCATGTT
GTGCAAAAAAGCGGTTAGCTCCTTCGGTCCTCCGATCGTTGTCAGAAGTAAGTTGGCCGCAGTGTTATCA
CTCATGGTTATGGCAGCACTGCATAATTCTCTTACTGTCATGCCATCCGTAAGATGCTTTTCTGTGACTG
GTGAGTACTCAACCAAGTCATTCTGAGAATAGTGTATGCGGCGACCGAGTTGCTCTTGCCCGGCGTCAAT
ACGGGATAATACCGCGCCACATAGCAGAACTTTAAAAGTGCTCATCATTGGAAAACGTTCTTCGGGGCGA
AAACTCTCAAGGATCTTACCGCTGTTGAGATCCAGTTCGATGTAACCCACTCGTGCACCCAACTGATCTT
CAGCATCTTTTACTTTCACCAGCGTTTCTGGGTGAGCAAAAACAGGAAGGCAAAATGCCGCAAAAAAGGG
AATAAGGGCGACACGGAAATGTTGAATACTCATACTCTTCCTTTTTCAATATTATTGAAGCATTTATCAG
GGTTATTGTCTCATGAGCGGATACATATTTGAATGTATTTAGAAAAATAAACAAATAGGGGTTCCGCGCA
CATTTCCCCGAAAAGTGCCACCTGGGTCCTTTTCATCACGTGCTATAAAAATAATTATAATTTAAATTTT
TTAATATAAATATATAAATTAAAAATAGAAAGTAAAAAAAGAAATTAAAGAAAAAATAGTTTTTGTTTTC
CGAAGATGTAAAAGACTCTAGGGGGATCGCCAACAAATACTACCTTTTATCTTGCTCTTCCTGCTCTCAG
GTATTAATGCCGAATTGTTTCATCTTGTCTGTGTAGAAGACCACACACGAAAATCCTGTGATTTTACATT
TTACTTATCGTTAATCGAATGTATATCTATTTAATCTGCTTTTCTTGTCTAATAAATATATATGTAAAGT
ACGCTTTTTGTTGAAATTTTTTAAACCTTTGTTTATTTTTTTTTCTTCATTCCGTAACTCTTCTACCTTC
TTTATTTACTTTCTAAAATCCAAATACAAAACATAAAAATAAATAAACACAGAGTAAATTCCCAAATTAT
TCCATCATTAAAAGATACGAGGCGCGTGTAAGTTACAGGCAAGCGATCCGTCCTAAGAAACCATTATTAT
CATGACATTAACCTATAAAAATAGGCGTATCACGAGGCCCTTTCGTCTCGCGCGTTTCGGTGATGACGGT
GAAAACCTCTGACACATGCAGCTCCCGGAGACGGTCACAGCTTGTCTGTAAGCGGATGCCGGGAGCAGAC
AAGCCCGTCAGGGCGCGTCAGCGGGTGTTGGCGGGTGTCGGGGCTGGCTTAACTATGCGGCATCAGAGCA
GATTGTACTGAGAGTGCACCATATCGACTACGTCGTTAAGGCCGTTTCTGACAGAGTAAAATTCTTGAGG
GAACTTTCACCATTATGGGAAATGGTTCAAGAAGGTATTGACTTAAACTCCATCAAATGGTCAGGTCATT
GAGTGTTTTTTATTTGTTGTATTTTTTTTTTTTTAGAGAAAATCCTCCAATATATAAATTAGGAATCATA
GTTTCATGATTTTCTGTTACACCTAACTTTTTGTGTGGTGCCCTCCTCCTTGTCAATATTAATGTTAAAG
TGCAATTCTTTTTCCTTATCACGTTGAGCCATTAGTATCAATTTGCTTACCTGTATTCCTTTACATCCTC
CTTTTTCTCCTTCTTGATAAATGTATGTAGATTGCGTATATAGTTTCGTCTACCCTATGAACATATTCCA
TTTTGTAATTTCGTGTCGTTTCTATTATGAATTTCATTTATAAAGTTTATGTACAAATATCATAAAAAAA
GAGAATCTTTTTAAGCAAGGATTTTCTTAACTTCTTCGGCGACAGCATCACCGACTTCGGTGGTACTGTT
GGAACCACCTAAATCACCAGTTCTGATACCTGCATCCAAAACCTTTTTAACTGCATCTTCAATGGCCTTA
CCTTCTTCAGGCAAGTTCAATGACAATTTCAACATCATTGCAGCAGACAAGATAGTGGCGATAGGGTTGA
CCTTATTCTTTGGCAAATCTGGAGCAGAACCGTGGCATGGTTCGTACAAACCAAATGCGGTGTTCTTGTC
TGGCAAAGAGGCCAAGGACGCAGATGGCAACAAACCCAAGGAACCTGGGATAACGGAGGCTTCATCGGAG
ATGATATCACCAAACATGTTGCTGGTGATTATAATACCATTTAGGTGGGTTGGGTTCTTAACTAGGATCA
TGGCGGCAGAATCAATCAATTGATGTTGAACCTTCAATGTAGGGAATTCGTTCTTGATGGTTTCCTCCAC
AGTTTTTCTCCATAATCTTGAAGAGGCCAAAACATTAGCTTTATCCAAGGACCAAATAGGCAATGGTGGC
TCATGTTGTAGGGCCATGAAAGCGGCCATTCTTGTGATTCTTTGCACTTCTGGAACGGTGTATTGTTCAC
TATCCCAAGCGACACCATCACCATCGTCTTCCTTTCTCTTACCAAAGTAAATACCTCCCACTAATTCTCT
GACAACAACGAAGTCAGTACCTTTAGCAAATTGTGGCTTGATTGGAGATAAGTCTAAAAGAGAGTCGGAT
GCAAAGTTACATGGTCTTAAGTTGGCGTACAATTGAAGTTCTTTACGGATTTTTAGTAAACCTTGTTCAG
GTCTAACACTACCGGTACCCCATTTAGGACCACCCACAGCACCTAACAAAACGGCATCAGCCTTCTTGGA
GGCTTCCAGCGCCTCATCTGGAAGTGGAACACCTGTAGCATCGATAGCAGCACCACCAATTAAATGATTT
TCGAAATCGAACTTGACATTGGAACGAACATCAGAAATAGCTTTAAGAACCTTAATGGCTTCGGCTGTGA
TTTCTTGACCAACGTGGTCACCTGGCAAAACGACGATCTTCTTAGGGGCAGACATTAGAATGGTATATCC
TTGAAATATATATATATATATTGCTGAAATGTAAAAGGTAAGAAAAGTTAGAAAGTAAGACGATTGCTAA
CCACCTATTGGAAAAAACAATAGGTCCTTAAATAATATTGTCAACTTCAAGTATTGTGATGCAAGCATTT
AGTCATGAACGCTTCTCTATTCTATATGAAAAGCCGGTTCCGGCGCTCTCACCTTTCCTTTTTCTCCCAA
TTTTTCAGTTGAAAAAGGTATATGCGTCAGGCGACCTCTGAAATTAACAAAAAATTTCCAGTCATCGAAT
TTGATTCTGTGCGATAGCGCCCCTGTGTGTTCTCGTTATGTTGAGGAAAAAAATAATGGTTGCTAAGAGA
TTCGAACTCTTGCATCTTACGATACCTGAGTATTCCCACAGTTAACTGCGGTCAAGATATTTCTTGAATC
AGGCGCCTTAGACCGCTCGGCCAAACAACCAATTACTTGTTGAGAAATAGAGTATAATTATCCTATAAAT
ATAACGTTTTTGAACACACATGAACAAGGAAGTACAGGACAATTGATTTTGAAGAGAATGTGGATTTTGA
TGTAATTGTTGGGATTCCATTTTTAATAAGGCAATAATATTAGGTATGTAGATATACTAGAAGTTCTCCT
CGACCGGT
Features (pLannotate 1.2.2; 23 found; start..end, strand, type, name):
      3..55      +  misc_feature   bom (fragment): basis of mobility region from pBR322
     83..511     -  rep_origin     f1 ori (sequence partly withheld): f1 bacteriophage origin of replication; arrow indicates direction of (+) strand synthesis
    515..670     -  CDS            lacZα (fragment): LacZα fragment of β-galactosidase; lacZ fragment
    678..696     +  promoter       T7 promoter: promoter for bacteriophage T7 RNA polymerase
    705..725     -  misc_feature   MCS (fragment): pBluescript multiple cloning site
    921..1301    -  CDS            SOH1: MED31_YEAST - Also known as MED31. Experimental evidence at protein level: Swiss-Prot protein existence level 1. Component of the Mediator complex, a coactivator involved in the regulated transcription of nearly all RNA polymerase II-dependent genes. Mediator functions as a bridge to convey information from gene- specific regulatory proteins to the basal RNA polymerase II transcription machinery. The Mediator complex, having a compact conformation in its free form, is recruited to promoters by direct interactions with regulatory proteins and serves for the assembly of a functional preinitiatio
   1523..1801    +  CDS            SCS3 (fragment): SCS3_YEAST - Also known as FIT2B. Experimental evidence at protein level: Swiss-Prot protein existence level 1. Fatty acyl-coenzyme A (CoA) diphosphatase that hydrolyzes fatty acyl-CoA to yield acyl-4'-phosphopantetheine and adenosine 3',5'- bisphosphate. Preferentially hydrolyzes unsaturated long-chain acyl-CoA substrates in the endoplasmic reticulum (ER) lumen (By similarity). This catalytic activity is required for maintaining ER structure and for lipid droplets (LDs) biogenesis, which are lipid storage organelles involved in maintaining lipid and energy homeostasis (PubMed:26504167, PubMed
   1802..1831    -  misc_feature   MCS (fragment): pBluescript multiple cloning site
   1844..1862    -  promoter       T3 promoter: promoter for bacteriophage T3 RNA polymerase
   1907..1923    -  protein_bind   lac operator: The lac repressor binds to the lac operator to inhibit transcription in E. coli. This inhibition can be relieved by adding lactose or isopropyl-β-D-thiogalactopyranoside (IPTG). lac repressor encoded by lacI
   1931..1961    -  promoter       lac promoter: promoter for the E. coli lac operon
   1976..1997    -  protein_bind   CAP binding site: CAP binding activates transcription in the presence of cAMP. E. coli catabolite activator protein
   2010..2102    -  CDS            lacI (fragment): lac repressor; lacI; The lac repressor binds to the lac operator to inhibit transcription in E. coli. This inhibition can be relieved by adding lactose or isopropyl-β-D-thiogalactopyranoside (IPTG).
   2285..2873    -  rep_origin     ori: high-copy-number ColE1/pMB1/pBR322/pUC origin of replication
   3044..3904    -  CDS            AmpR: β-lactamase; bla; confers resistance to ampicillin, carbenicillin, and related antibiotics
   3905..4009    -  promoter       AmpR promoter: bla
   4046..4549    +  misc_feature   CEN/ARS: S. cerevisiae CEN6 centromere fused to an autonomously replicating sequence
   4618..4653    +  CDS            rop (fragment): Rop protein, which maintains plasmids at low copy number; rop
   4755..4805    +  misc_feature   bom (fragment): basis of mobility region from pBR322
   4804..4920    +  CDS            NFS1 (fragment): NFS1_YEAST - Also known as SPL1 From Saccharomyces cerevisiae (strain ATCC 204508 / S288c) (Baker's yeast).
   5282..6376    -  CDS            LEU2: 3-isopropylmalate dehydrogenase, required for leucine biosynthesis; S. cerevisiae LEU2; yeast auxotrophic marker
   6377..6784    -  promoter       LEU2 promoter: S. cerevisiae LEU2
   6924..7001    -  CDS            YO192_YEAST (fragment): Experimental evidence at protein level: Swiss-Prot protein existence level 1. From Saccharomyces cerevisiae (strain ATCC 204508 / S288c) (Baker's yeast).
