[The description below was written by a language model from this plasmid's Addgene catalogue record and pLannotate feature annotations shown in this document.]
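Description:
pRS415-SOH1 is a yeast–E. coli shuttle plasmid built on the pRS415 backbone, a centromeric vector of the pRS series. In Saccharomyces cerevisiae it is maintained through a CEN6/ARS element, which keeps it at low copy with stable segregation, and it is selected by the LEU2 marker (3-isopropylmalate dehydrogenase under its own promoter), which complements leucine auxotrophy. In E. coli it replicates at high copy from a ColE1/pUC-type origin and is selected with ampicillin via β-lactamase. The backbone also carries pBluescript-derived elements: an f1 origin for single-stranded DNA production, a lacZα fragment with the lac promoter and operator, and T7 and T3 promoters flanking the multiple cloning site, which serve as sequencing primer sites.

The insert is a roughly 1.1 kb fragment of wild-type S. cerevisiae genomic DNA cloned between the XbaI and XhoI sites, both of which are retained. It contains the complete SOH1 (MED31, YGL127C) coding sequence, which encodes a subunit of the Mediator complex, the coactivator that links gene-specific regulators to the RNA polymerase II transcription machinery. The annotated fragment also includes flanking sequence on both sides of the open reading frame and a partial piece of the neighbouring SCS3 gene. No heterologous yeast promoter is annotated, so SOH1 is presumably expressed from its native flanking regulatory sequence, although the record does not state this explicitly. No epitope tags or reporters are present. The associated publication concerns genetic interactions of DST1 (TFIIS) in the initiation–elongation transition of transcription, so the plasmid is suited to supplying wild-type SOH1 at near-physiological dosage, for example in complementation tests of soh1 mutant strains.
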