Addgene plasmid #8622: pRS415-SOH1
Depositing lab: Jeff Strathern. Depositing organization: National Cancer Institute (NCI). Publication: Genetic interactions of DST1 in Saccharomyces cerevisiae suggest a role of TFIIS in the initiation-elongation transition. Malagon F, Tong AH, Shafer BK, Strathern JN. Genetics 2004 Mar;166(3):1215-27. 10.1534/genetics.166.3.1215 PubMed 15082542.
Backbone
  Vector backbone: pRS415
  Backbone size w/o insert (bp): 6021
  Vector type: Bacterial Expression, Yeast Expression
  Selectable markers: LEU2
Growth in bacteria
  Bacterial resistance: Ampicillin, 100 μg/mL
  Growth temperature: 37°C
  Growth strain: DH5alpha
  Growth instructions: Notice that is low copy in S. cerevisiae buth High copy for E. coli
  Copy number: Low Copy
Gene/Insert
  Gene/Insert name: SOH1
  Species: S. cerevisiae (budding yeast)
  Insert size (bp): 1077
  Mutation: Wild type
  Entrez Gene: SOH1 (a.k.a. YGL127C, MED31)
  Cloning method: Restriction Enzyme; 5′ cloning site XbaI (not destroyed); 3′ cloning site XhoI (not destroyed)
  Sequencing primers: 5′ T7; 3′ T3
Terms and licenses: Academic/Nonprofit Terms; Industry Terms: Not Available to Industry
How to cite: pRS415-SOH1 was a gift from Jeff Strathern (Addgene plasmid # 8622 ; http://n2t.net/addgene:8622 ; RRID:Addgene_8622)
